>Addgene plasmid #81706 | pDONR223_MAP4K3_p.Q473H | addgene full sequence | sequence record 168652 | Addgene NGS Result
GAGCGTCAGACCCCGTAGAAAAGATCAAAGGATCTTCTTGAGATCCTTTTTTTCTGCGCGTAATCTGCTG
CTTGCAAACAAAAAAACCACCGCTACCAGCGGTGGTTTGTTTGCCGGATCAAGAGCTACCAACTCTTTTT
CCGAAGGTAACTGGCTTCAGCAGAGCGCAGATACCAAATACTGTTCTTCTAGTGTAGCCGTAGTTAGGCC
ACCACTTCAAGAACTCTGTAGCACCGCCTACATACCTCGCTCTGCTAATCCTGTTACCAGTGGCTGCTGC
CAGTGGCGATAAGTCGTGTCTTACCGGGTTGGACTCAAGACGATAGTTACCGGATAAGGCGCAGCGGTCG
GGCTGAACGGGGGGTTCGTGCACACAGCCCAGCTTGGAGCGAACGACCTACACCGAACTGAGATACCTAC
AGCGTGAGCTATGAGAAAGCGCCACGCTTCCCGAAGGGAGAAAGGCGGACAGGTATCCGGTAAGCGGCAG
GGTCGGAACAGGAGAGCGCACGAGGGAGCTTCCAGGGGGAAACGCCTGGTATCTTTATAGTCCTGTCGGG
TTTCGCCACCTCTGACTTGAGCGTCGATTTTTGTGATGCTCGTCAGGGGGGCGGAGCCTATGGAAAAACG
CCAGCAACGCGGCCTTTTTACGGTTCCTGGCCTTTTGCTGGCCTTTTGCTCACATGTTCTTTCCTGCGTT
ATCCCCTGATTCTGTGGATAACCGTATTACCGCCTTTGAGTGAGCTGATACCGCTCGCCGCAGCCGAACG
ACCGAGCGCAGCGAGTCAGTGAGCGAGGAAGCGGAAGAGCGCCCAATACGCAAACCGCCTCTCCCCGCGC
GTTGGCCGATTCATTAATGCAGCTGGCACGACAGGTTTCCCGACTGGAAAGCGGGCAGTGAGCGCAACGC
AATTAATACGCGTACCGCTAGCCAGGAAGAGTTTGTAGAAACGCAAAAAGGCCATCCGTCAGGATGGCCT
TCTGCTTAGTTTGATGCCTGGCAGTTTATGGCGGGCGTCCTGCCCGCCACCCTCCGGGCCGTTGCTTCAC
AACGTTCAAATCCGCTCCCGGCGGATTTGTCCTACTCAGGAGAGCGTTCACCGACAAACAACAGATAAAA
CGAAAGGCCCAGTCTTCCGACTGAGCCTTTCGTTTTATTTGATGCCTGGCAGTTCCCTACTCTCGCGTTA
ACGCTAGCATGGATGTTTTCCCAGTCACGACGTTGTAAAACGACGGCCAGTCTTAAGCTCGGGCCCCAAA
TAATGATTTTATTTTGACTGATAGTGACCTGTTCGTTGCAACAAATTGATGAGCAATGCTTTTTTATAAT
GCCAACTTTGTACAAAAAAGTTGGCACCATGAACCCCGGCTTCGATTTGTCCCGCCGGAACCCGCAGGAG
GACTTCGAGCTGATTCAGCGCATCGGCAGCGGCACCTACGGCGACGTCTACAAGGCACGGAATGTTAACA
CTGGTGAATTAGCAGCAATTAAAGTAATAAAATTGGAACCAGGAGAAGACTTTGCAGTTGTGCAGCAAGA
AATTATCATGATGAAAGACTGTAAACACCCAAATATTGTTGCTTATTTTGGAAGCTATCTCAGGCGAGAT
AAGCTTTGGATTTGCATGGAGTTTTGTGGAGGTGGTTCTTTACAGGATATTTATCACGTAACTGGACCTC
TGTCAGAACTGCAAATTGCATATGTTAGCAGAGAAACACTGCAGGGATTATATTATCTTCACAGTAAAGG
AAAAATGCACAGAGATATAAAGGGAGCTAACATTCTATTAACGGATAATGGTCATGTGAAATTGGCTGAT
TTTGGAGTATCTGCACAGATAACAGCTACAATTGCCAAACGGAAGTCTTTCATTGGCACACCATATTGGA
TGGCTCCAGAAGTTGCAGCTGTTGAGAGGAAGGGGGGTTACAATCAACTCTGTGATCTCTGGGCAGTGGG
AATCACTGCCATAGAACTTGCAGAGCTTCAGCCTCCTATGTTTGACTTACACCCAATGAGAGCATTATTT
CTAATGACAAAAAGCAATTTTCAGCCTCCTAAACTAAAGGATAAAATGAAATGGTCAAATAGTTTTCATC
ACTTTGTGAAAATGGCACTTACCAAAAATCCGAAAAAAAGACCTACTGCTGAAAAATTATTACAGCATCC
TTTTGTAACACAACATTTGACACGGTCTTTGGCAATCGAGCTGTTGGATAAAGTAAATAATCCAGATCAT
TCCACTTACCATGATTTCGATGATGATGATCCTGAGCCTCTTGTTGCTGTACCACATAGAATTCACTCAA
CAAGTAGAAACGTGAGAGAAGAAAAAACACGCTCAGAGATAACCTTTGGCCAAGTGAAATTTGATCCACC
CTTAAGAAAGGAGACAGAACCACATCATGAACTTCCCGACAGTGATGGTTTTTTGGACAGTTCAGAAGAA
ATATACTACACTGCAAGATCTAATCTGGATCTGCAACTGGAATATGGACAAGGACACCAAGGTGGTTACT
TTTTAGGTGCAAACAAGAGTCTTCTCAAGTCTGTTGAAGAAGAATTGCATCAGCGAGGACACGTCGCACA
TTTAGAAGATGATGAAGGAGATGATGATGAATCTAAACACTCAACTCTGAAAGCAAAAATTCCACCTCCT
TTGCCACCAAAGCCTAAGTCTATCTTCATACCACAGGAAATGCATTCTACTGAGGATGAAAATCAAGGAA
CAATCAAGAGATGTCCCATGTCAGGGAGCCCAGCAAAGCCATCCCACGTTCCACCTAGACCACCACCTCC
CAGATTACCCCCACACAAACCTGTTGCCTTAGGAAATGGAATGAGCTCCTTCCAGTTAAATGGTGAACGA
GATGGCTCATTATGTCAACAACAGAATGAACATAGAGGCACAAACCTTTCAAGAAAAGAAAAGAAAGATG
TACCAAAGCCTATTAGTAATGGTCTTCCTCCAACACCTAAAGTGCATATGGGTGCATGTTTTTCAAAAGT
TTTTAATGGGTGTCCCTTGAAAATTCACTGTGCATCATCATGGATAAACCCAGATACAAGAGATCAGTAC
TTGATATTTGGTGCCGAAGAAGGGATTTATACCCTCAATCTTAATGAACTTCATGAAACATCAATGGAAC
AGCTATTCCCTCGAAGGTGTACATGGTTGTATGTAATGAACAATTGCTTGCTATCAATATCTGGTAAAGC
TTCTCAGCTTTATTCCCATAATTTACCAGGGCTTTTTGATTATGCAAGACAAATGCAAAAGTTACCTGTT
GCTATTCCAGCACACAAACTCCCTGACAGAATACTGCCAAGGAAATTTTCTGTATCAGCAAAAATCCCTG
AAACCAAATGGTGCCAGAAGTGTTGTGTTGTAAGAAATCCTTACACGGGCCATAAATACCTATGTGGAGC
ACTTCAGACTAGCATTGTTCTATTAGAATGGGTTGAACCAATGCAGAAATTTATGTTAATTAAGCACATA
GATTTTCCTATACCATGTCCACTTAGAATGTTTGAAATGCTGGTAGTTCCTGAACAGGAGTACCCTTTAG
TTTGTGTTGGTGTCAGTAGAGGTAGAGACTTCAACCAAGTGGTTCGATTTGAGACGGTCAATCCAAATTC
TACCTCTTCATGGTTTACAGAATCAGATACCCCACAGACAAATGTTACTCATGTAACCCAACTGGAGAGA
GATACCATCCTTGTATGCTTGGACTGTTGTATAAAAATAGTAAATCTCCAAGGAAGATTAAAATCTAGCA
GGAAATTGTCATCAGAACTCACCTTTGATTTCCAGATTGAATCAATAGTGTGCCTACAAGACAGTGTGCT
AGCTTTCTGGAAACATGGAATGCAAGGTAGAAGTTTTAGATCTAATGAGGTAACACAAGAAATTTCAGAT
AGCACAAGAATTTTCAGGCTGCTTGGATCTGACAGGGTCGTGGTTTTGGAAAGTAGGCCAACTGATAACC
CCACAGCAAATAGCAATTTGTACATCCTGGCGGGTCATGAAAACAGTTACTGATTGCCAACTTTCTTGTA
CAAAGTTGGCATTATAAGAAAGCATTGCTTATCAATTTGTTGCAACGAACAGGTCACTATCAGTCAAAAT
AAAATCATTATTTGCCATCCAGCTGATATCCCCTATAGTGAGTCGTATTACATGGTCATAGCTGTTTCCT
GGCAGCTCTGGCCCGTGTCTCAAAATCTCTGATGTTACATTGCACAAGATAAAAATATATCATCATGCCT
CCTCTAGACCAGCCAGGACAGAAATGCCTCGACTTCGCTGCTACCCAAGGTTGCCGGGTGACGCACACCG
TGGAAACGGATGAAGGCACGAACCCAGTGGACATAAGCCTGTTCGGTTCGTAAGCTGTAATGCAAGTAGC
GTATGCGCTCACGCAACTGGTCCAGAACCTTGACCGAACGCAGCGGTGGTAACGGCGCAGTGGCGGTTTT
CATGGCTTGTTATGACTGTTTTTTTGGGGTACAGTCTATGCCTCGGGCATCCAAGCAGCAAGCGCGTTAC
GCCGTGGGTCGATGTTTGATGTTATGGAGCAGCAACGATGTTACGCAGCAGGGCAGTCGCCCTAAAACAA
AGTTAAACATTATGAGGGAAGCGGTGATCGCCGAAGTATCGACTCAACTATCAGAGGTAGTTGGCGTCAT
CGAGCGCCATCTCGAACCGACGTTGCTGGCCGTACATTTGTACGGCTCCGCAGTGGATGGCGGCCTGAAG
CCACACAGTGATATTGATTTGCTGGTTACGGTGACCGTAAGGCTTGATGAAACAACGCGGCGAGCTTTGA
TCAACGACCTTTTGGAAACTTCGGCTTCCCCTGGAGAGAGCGAGATTCTCCGCGCTGTAGAAGTCACCAT
TGTTGTGCACGACGACATCATTCCGTGGCGTTATCCAGCTAAGCGCGAACTGCAATTTGGAGAATGGCAG
CGCAATGACATTCTTGCAGGTATCTTCGAGCCAGCCACGATCGACATTGATCTGGCTATCTTGCTGACAA
AAGCAAGAGAACATAGCGTTGCCTTGGTAGGTCCAGCGGCGGAGGAACTCTTTGATCCGGTTCCTGAACA
GGATCTATTTGAGGCGCTAAATGAAACCTTAACGCTATGGAACTCGCCGCCCGACTGGGCTGGCGATGAG
CGAAATGTAGTGCTTACGTTGTCCCGCATTTGGTACAGCGCAGTAACCGGCAAAATCGCGCCGAAGGATG
TCGCTGCCGACTGGGCAATGGAGCGCCTGCCGGCCCAGTATCAGCCCGTCATACTTGAAGCTAGACAGGC
TTATCTTGGACAAGAAGAAGATCGCTTGGCCTCGCGCGCAGATCAGTTGGAAGAATTTGTCCACTACGTG
AAAGGCGAGATCACCAAGGTAGTCGGCAAATAACCCTCGAGCCACCCATGACCAAAATCCCTTAACGTGA
GTTACGCGTCGTTCCACT
Features (pLannotate 1.2.2; 12 found; start..end, strand, type, name):
     38..626     +  rep_origin     ori: high-copy-number ColE1/pMB1/pBR322/pUC origin of replication
    809..901     +  CDS            lacI (fragment): lac repressor; lacI; The lac repressor binds to the lac operator to inhibit transcription in E. coli. This inhibition can be relieved by adding lactose or isopropyl-β-D-thiogalactopyranoside (IPTG).
    956..983     -  terminator     rrnB T2 terminator: transcription terminator T2 from the E. coli rrnB gene
   1115..1158    +  terminator     rrnB T1 terminator: Escherichia coli rrnB; transcription terminator T1 from the E. coli rrnB gene
   1205..1241    -  CDS            lacZα (fragment): LacZα fragment of β-galactosidase; lacZ fragment
   1258..1353    +  protein_bind   attL3: mutant version of attL; recombination site for the Gateway® LR reaction LR Clonase™
   1359..4040    +  CDS            MAP4K3: M4K3_HUMAN - Also known as RAB8IPL1. Experimental evidence at protein level: Swiss-Prot protein existence level 1. May play a role in the response to environmental stress. Appears to act upstream of the JUN N-terminal pathway. From Homo sapiens (Human).
   4048..4143    -  protein_bind   attL3: mutant version of attL; recombination site for the Gateway® LR reaction LR Clonase™
   4162..4180    -  promoter       T7 promoter: promoter for bacteriophage T7 RNA polymerase
   4370..4393    +  promoter       Pc promoter (fragment): intI1 (promoter lies within the coding sequence); class 1 integron promoter
   4569..4625    +  CDS            GmR (fragment): gentamycin acetyltransferase; aacC1; confers resistance to gentamycin
   4632..5423    +  CDS            SmR: aminoglycoside adenylyltransferase (Murphy, 1985); aadA; confers resistance to spectinomycin and streptomycin
