[The description below was written by a language model from this plasmid's Addgene catalogue record and pLannotate feature annotations shown in this document.]
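Description:
pDONR223_MAP4K3_p.Q473H is a Gateway entry clone built on the Invitrogen pDONR223 backbone, carrying the human MAP4K3 open reading frame (also known as GLK or MEKKK3) with a Q473H missense substitution. It is a bacterial propagation and shuttling plasmid rather than an expression vector. It replicates in E. coli from a high-copy ColE1/pUC-type origin and is selected with spectinomycin through the aadA (SmR) aminoglycoside adenylyltransferase gene, which lies downstream of a fragment of a class 1 integron Pc promoter. The short lacI, lacZα and gentamicin-resistance fragments in the annotation are backbone remnants with no evident functional role.

The roughly 2.7 kb MAP4K3 coding sequence sits between two attL recombination sites in opposite orientation. The automated annotation labels both as attL3, but they act as the flanking pair that allows LR Clonase-mediated transfer of the ORF into any compatible Gateway destination vector. No promoter drives the insert in this plasmid, so expression depends on the destination vector chosen. The rrnB T1 and T2 terminators upstream of the cassette insulate it from read-through transcription, and a T7 promoter lies just beyond the downstream att site, pointing back toward the insert. The clone is in the "closed" configuration, meaning a stop codon immediately follows the ORF, so it produces a native C-terminus and cannot be fused to C-terminal tags. M13 primer sites flank the cassette for sequence verification.

The construct belongs to the Target Accelerator Plasmid Collection, a set of wild-type and variant ORFs assembled for systematic functional testing of rare cancer-associated alleles. MAP4K3 encodes a kinase thought to act upstream of the JNK pathway in stress responses.
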