Addgene plasmid #81706: pDONR223_MAP4K3_p.Q473H
Purpose: Gateway Donor vector containing MAP4K3, part of the Target Accelerator Plasmid Collection.
Depositing lab: Jesse Boehm & William Hahn & David Root. Depositing organization: Broad Institute. Publication: Systematic Functional Interrogation of Rare Cancer Variants Identifies Oncogenic Alleles. Kim E, Ilic N, Shrestha Y, Zou L, Kamburov A, Zhu C, Yang X, Lubonja R, Tran N, Nguyen C, Lawrence MS, Piccioni F, Bagul M, Doench JG, Chouinard CR, Wu X, Hogstrom L, Natoli T, Tamayo P, Horn H, Corsello SM, Lage K, Root DE, Subramanian A, Golub TR, Getz G, Boehm JS, Hahn WC. Cancer Discov. 2016 Jul;6(7):714-26. doi: 10.1158/2159-8290.CD-16-0160. Epub 2016 May 4. PubMed 27147599.
Backbone
  Vector backbone: pDONR223
  Backbone manufacturer: Invitrogen
  Backbone size w/o insert (bp): 2790
  Vector type: Gateway Entry vector
Growth in bacteria
  Bacterial resistance: Spectinomycin, 50 μg/mL
  Growth temperature: 37°C
  Growth strain: DH5alpha
  Copy number: High Copy
Gene/Insert
  Gene/Insert name: MAP4K3 (alt name: NM_003618.2)
  Species: H. sapiens (human)
  Mutation: Q473H
  Entrez Gene: MAP4K3 (a.k.a. GLK, MAPKKKK3, MEKKK 3, MEKKK3, RAB8IPL1)
  Promoter: None
  Cloning method: Gateway Cloning
  Sequencing primers: 5′ M13pUC-fwd; 3′ M13-Rev
Terms and licenses: Academic/Nonprofit Terms; Industry Terms: Not Available to Industry
Depositor comments: Closed state: stop codon immediately follows insert
How to cite: pDONR223_MAP4K3_p.Q473H was a gift from Jesse Boehm & William Hahn & David Root (Addgene plasmid # 81706 ; http://n2t.net/addgene:81706 ; RRID:Addgene_81706)
