>Addgene plasmid #81706 | pDONR223_MAP4K3_p.Q473H | depositor partial sequence | sequence record 155025 | Insert sequence
ATGAACCCCGGCTTCGATTTGTCCCGCCGGAACCCGCAGGAGGACTTCGAGCTGATTCAGCGCATCGGCA
GCGGCACCTACGGCGACGTCTACAAGGCACGGAATGTTAACACTGGTGAATTAGCAGCAATTAAAGTAAT
AAAATTGGAACCAGGAGAAGACTTTGCAGTTGTGCAGCAAGAAATTATCATGATGAAAGACTGTAAACAC
CCAAATATTGTTGCTTATTTTGGAAGCTATCTCAGGCGAGATAAGCTTTGGATTTGCATGGAGTTTTGTG
GAGGTGGTTCTTTACAGGATATTTATCACGTAACTGGACCTCTGTCAGAACTGCAAATTGCATATGTTAG
CAGAGAAACACTGCAGGGATTATATTATCTTCACAGTAAAGGAAAAATGCACAGAGATATAAAGGGAGCT
AACATTCTATTAACGGATAATGGTCATGTGAAATTGGCTGATTTTGGAGTATCTGCACAGATAACAGCTA
CAATTGCCAAACGGAAGTCTTTCATTGGCACACCATATTGGATGGCTCCAGAAGTTGCAGCTGTTGAGAG
GAAGGGGGGTTACAATCAACTCTGTGATCTCTGGGCAGTGGGAATCACTGCCATAGAACTTGCAGAGCTT
CAGCCTCCTATGTTTGACTTACACCCAATGAGAGCATTATTTCTAATGACAAAAAGCAATTTTCAGCCTC
CTAAACTAAAGGATAAAATGAAATGGTCAAATAGTTTTCATCACTTTGTGAAAATGGCACTTACCAAAAA
TCCGAAAAAAAGACCTACTGCTGAAAAATTATTACAGCATCCTTTTGTAACACAACATTTGACACGGTCT
TTGGCAATCGAGCTGTTGGATAAAGTAAATAATCCAGATCATTCCACTTACCATGATTTCGATGATGATG
ATCCTGAGCCTCTTGTTGCTGTACCACATAGAATTCACTCAACAAGTAGAAACGTGAGAGAAGAAAAAAC
ACGCTCAGAGATAACCTTTGGCCAAGTGAAATTTGATCCACCCTTAAGAAAGGAGACAGAACCACATCAT
GAACTTCCCGACAGTGATGGTTTTTTGGACAGTTCAGAAGAAATATACTACACTGCAAGATCTAATCTGG
ATCTGCAACTGGAATATGGACAAGGACACCAAGGTGGTTACTTTTTAGGTGCAAACAAGAGTCTTCTCAA
GTCTGTTGAAGAAGAATTGCATCAGCGAGGACACGTCGCACATTTAGAAGATGATGAAGGAGATGATGAT
GAATCTAAACACTCAACTCTGAAAGCAAAAATTCCACCTCCTTTGCCACCAAAGCCTAAGTCTATCTTCA
TACCACAGGAAATGCATTCTACTGAGGATGAAAATCAAGGAACAATCAAGAGATGTCCCATGTCAGGGAG
CCCAGCAAAGCCATCCCACGTTCCACCTAGACCACCACCTCCCAGATTACCCCCACACAAACCTGTTGCC
TTAGGAAATGGAATGAGCTCCTTCCAGTTAAATGGTGAACGAGATGGCTCATTATGTCAACAACAGAATG
AACATAGAGGCACAAACCTTTCAAGAAAAGAAAAGAAAGATGTACCAAAGCCTATTAGTAATGGTCTTCC
TCCAACACCTAAAGTGCATATGGGTGCATGTTTTTCAAAAGTTTTTAATGGGTGTCCCTTGAAAATTCAC
TGTGCATCATCATGGATAAACCCAGATACAAGAGATCAGTACTTGATATTTGGTGCCGAAGAAGGGATTT
ATACCCTCAATCTTAATGAACTTCATGAAACATCAATGGAACAGCTATTCCCTCGAAGGTGTACATGGTT
GTATGTAATGAACAATTGCTTGCTATCAATATCTGGTAAAGCTTCTCAGCTTTATTCCCATAATTTACCA
GGGCTTTTTGATTATGCAAGACAAATGCAAAAGTTACCTGTTGCTATTCCAGCACACAAACTCCCTGACA
GAATACTGCCAAGGAAATTTTCTGTATCAGCAAAAATCCCTGAAACCAAATGGTGCCAGAAGTGTTGTGT
TGTAAGAAATCCTTACACGGGCCATAAATACCTATGTGGAGCACTTCAGACTAGCATTGTTCTATTAGAA
TGGGTTGAACCAATGCAGAAATTTATGTTAATTAAGCACATAGATTTTCCTATACCATGTCCACTTAGAA
TGTTTGAAATGCTGGTAGTTCCTGAACAGGAGTACCCTTTAGTTTGTGTTGGTGTCAGTAGAGGTAGAGA
CTTCAACCAAGTGGTTCGATTTGAGACGGTCAATCCAAATTCTACCTCTTCATGGTTTACAGAATCAGAT
ACCCCACAGACAAATGTTACTCATGTAACCCAACTGGAGAGAGATACCATCCTTGTATGCTTGGACTGTT
GTATAAAAATAGTAAATCTCCAAGGAAGATTAAAATCTAGCAGGAAATTGTCATCAGAACTCACCTTTGA
TTTCCAGATTGAATCAATAGTGTGCCTACAAGACAGTGTGCTAGCTTTCTGGAAACATGGAATGCAAGGT
AGAAGTTTTAGATCTAATGAGGTAACACAAGAAATTTCAGATAGCACAAGAATTTTCAGGCTGCTTGGAT
CTGACAGGGTCGTGGTTTTGGAAAGTAGGCCAACTGATAACCCCACAGCAAATAGCAATTTGTACATCCT
GGCGGGTCATGAAAACAGTTAC
